>Addgene plasmid #113978 | pOGG001 | addgene full sequence | sequence record 223374 | Addgene NGS Result
CTAAATTGTAAGCGTTAATATTTTGTTAAAATTCGCGTTAAATTTTTGTTAAATCAGCTCATTTTTTAAC
CAATAGGCCGAAATCGGCAAAATCCCTTATAAATCAAAAGAATAGACCGAGATAGGGTTGAGTGGCCGCT
ACAGGGCGCTCCCATTCGCCATTCAGGCTGCGCAACTGTTGGGAAGGGCGTTTCGGTGCGGGCCTCTTCG
CTATTACGCCAGCTGGCGAAAGGGGGATGTGCTGCAAGGCGATTAAGTTGGGTAACGCCAGGGTTTTCCC
AGTCACGACGTTGTAAAACGACGGCCAGTGAGCGCGACGTAATACGACTCACTATAGGGCGAATTGAGTG
AAGGCCGTCAAGGCCTAGGCGCGCCACACTCTGTGGTCTCAGGAGAGGCCTGAATCGCCCCATCATCCAG
CCAGAAAGTGAGGGAGCCACGGTTGATGAGAGCTTTGTTGTAGGTGGACCAGTTGGTGATTTTGAACTTT
TGCTTTGCCACGGAACGGTCTGCGTTGTCGGGAAGATGCGTGATCTGATCCTTCAACTCAGCAAAAGTTC
GATTTATTCAACAAAGCGACGTTGTGTCTCAAAATCTCTGATGTTACATTGCACAAGATAAAAATATATC
ATCATGAACAATAAAACTGTCTGCTTACATAAACAGTAATACAAGGGGTGTTATGAGCCATATTCAACGG
GAAACGTCTTGCTCGAGATCTATCGATGCATGCCATGGTACCCGGGAGCTCGAATTCAGGCTTGGAGGAT
ACGAATGTGAGACCACGAAGTGATTAATTAACTGGCCTCATGGGCCTTCACTTCACTGCCCGCTTTCCAG
TCGGGAAACCTGTCGTGCCAGCTGCATTAACATGGTCATAGCTGTTTCCTTGCGTATTGGGCGCTCTCCG
CTTCCTCGCTCACTGACTCGCTGCGCTCGGTCGTTCGGGTAAAGCCTGGGGTGCCTAATGAGCAAAAGGC
CAGCAAAAGGCCAGGAACCGTAAAAAGGCCGCGTTGCTGGCGTTTTTCCATAGGCTCCGCCCCCCTGACG
AGCATCACAAAAATCGACGCTCAAGTCAGAGGTGGCGAAACCCGACAGGACTATAAAGATACCAGGCGTT
TCCCCCTGGAAGCTCCCTCGTGCGCTCTCCTGTTCCGACCCTGCCGCTTACCGGATACCTGTCCGCCTTT
CTCCCTTCGGGAAGCGTGGCGCTTTCTCATAGCTCACGCTGTAGGTATCTCAGTTCGGTGTAGGTCGTTC
GCTCCAAGCTGGGCTGTGTGCACGAACCCCCCGTTCAGCCCGACCGCTGCGCCTTATCCGGTAACTATCG
TCTTGAGTCCAACCCGGTAAGACACGACTTATCGCCACTGGCAGCAGCCACTGGTAACAGGATTAGCAGA
GCGAGGTATGTAGGCGGTGCTACAGAGTTCTTGAAGTGGTGGCCTAACTACGGCTACACTAGAAGAACAG
TATTTGGTATCTGCGCTCTGCTGAAGCCAGTTACCTTCGGAAAAAGAGTTGGTAGCTCTTGATCCGGCAA
ACAAACCACCGCTGGTAGCGGTGGTTTTTTTGTTTGCAAGCAGCAGATTACGCGCAGAAAAAAAGGATCT
CAAGAAGATCCTTTGATCTTTTCTACGGGGTCTGACGCTCAGTGGAACGAAAACTCACGTTAAGGGATTT
TGGTCATGAGATTATCAAAAAGGATCTTCACCTAGATCCTTTTAAATTAAAAATGAAGTTTTAAATCAAT
CTAAAGTATATATGAGTAAACTTGGTCTGACAGTTATTATTTACCCACCACTTTGGTAATTTCGCCTTTC
ACGTAATGCACAAATTCTTCCAGCTGATCCGCACGGCTGGCCAGACGATCTTCTTCCTGGCCCAGATACG
CCTGACGCGCTTCCAGAATCACCGGCTGATACTGCGCCGGCAGACGTTCCATGGCCCAATCCGCCGCCAC
ATCTTTCGGCGCAATTTTGCCGGTCACCGCGCTATACCAAATACGGCTCAGGGTCAGCACCACGTTGCGT
TCATCACCCGCCCAATCCGGCGGGCTGTTCCACAGGGTCAGGGTTTCGTTCAGCGCTTCAAACAGGTCCT
GTTCCGGCACCGGATCAAACAGTTCTTCCGCTGCCGGACCAACCAGCGCCACGCTATGTTCACGCGCTTT
GGTCAGCAGAATGGCCAGATCGATATCAATGGTCGCCGGTTCAAAAATGCCGGCCAGAATATCGTTACGC
TGCCATTCGCCAAACTGCAGCTCACGTTTCGCCGGATAACGCCACGGAATAATGTCATCATGCACCACGA
TGGTCACTTCCACCGCACGCAGAATTTCGCTTTCACCCGGGCTCGCGCTGGTTTCCAGCAGATCGTTAAT
CAGCGCACGACGGGTGGTTTCATCCAGACGCACGGTCACGGTCACCAGCAGATCAATATCGCTATGCGGT
TTCAGGCCGCCATCCACCGCGCTGCCATACAGATGCACGGCCAGCAGGGTCGGTTCCAGATGACGTTCAA
TCACGCCCACCACTTCAGACAGCTGGGTGCTCACTTCCGCAATCACCGCTTCACGCATAATGTTCAGTTT
GGTTTTCGGACGGCTGCCCTGCTGGGTCACATCGTTGCTGCTCCACAGCATCAGGCAACGGCCCACCGCA
TAACGCGCCTGCTGTTTGCTCGCACGCGGCATGCTCTGCACGCCAAAAAAGCAATCATAGCACGCCATAA
ACACCGCCACCGCACCATTACCGCCGCTACGTTCGGTCAGGGTACGGCTCCAATTACGGCTACGCATACT
CTTCCTTTTTCAATATTATTGAAGCATTTATCAGGGTTATTGTCTCATGAGCGGATACATATTTGAATGT
ATTTAGAAAAATAAACAAATAGGGGTTCCGCGCACATTTCCCCGAAAAGTGCCAC
Features (pLannotate 1.2.2; 11 found; start..end, strand, type, name):
      3..134     -  rep_origin     M13 ori (fragment): M13 bacteriophage origin of replication; arrow indicates direction of (+) strand synthesis
    155..311     -  CDS            lacZα (fragment): LacZα fragment of β-galactosidase; lacZ fragment
    320..338     +  promoter       T7 promoter: promoter for bacteriophage T7 RNA polymerase
    397..498     -  CDS            TRA2_ECOLX (fragment): Protein predicted: Swiss-Prot protein existence level 4. Required for transposition of transposon Tn903. From Escherichia coli.
    683..717     +  CDS            KanR (fragment): aminoglycoside phosphotransferase; aph(3')-Ia; confers resistance to kanamycin in bacteria or G418 (Geneticin®) in eukaryotes
    823..870     -  CDS            lacI (fragment): lac repressor; lacI; The lac repressor binds to the lac operator to inhibit transcription in E. coli. This inhibition can be relieved by adding lactose or isopropyl-β-D-thiogalactopyranoside (IPTG).
    907..947     -  rep_origin     RSF ori (fragment): Plasmids containing the RSF 1030 origin of replication can be propagated in E. coli cells that contain additional plasmids with compatible origins.
   1025..1613    -  rep_origin     ori: high-copy-number ColE1/pMB1/pBR322/pUC origin of replication
   1790..2578    -  CDS            aadA: S3AD_ECOLX - Experimental evidence at protein level: Swiss-Prot protein existence level 1. Mediates bacterial resistance to the antibiotics streptomycin and spectinomycin. From Escherichia coli.
   2585..2641    -  CDS            aacC1 (fragment): AACC1_PSEAI - Experimental evidence at protein level: Swiss-Prot protein existence level 1. Responsible for gentamicin resistance and has a limited substrate range. From Pseudomonas aeruginosa.
   2798..2902    -  promoter       AmpR promoter: bla
