[The description below was written by a language model from this plasmid's Addgene catalogue record and pLannotate feature annotations shown in this document.]
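Description:
pOGG001 is a small (about 2.9 kb) Level 0 part plasmid from the Bacterial Expression Vector Archive (BEVA), a modular Golden Gate system for building bacterial expression vectors. It is not an expression vector in its own right. It stores a single standardised part, the nptII (neomycin phosphotransferase) promoter, which is used to drive constitutive gene expression in bacteria. The backbone, recorded as pL0M-PU-pNeo, is described as a commercial carrier plasmid used for delivery of synthesised DNA parts. The plasmid is maintained in E. coli at high copy through a ColE1/pUC-type origin and is selected with spectinomycin. This matches the complete aadA streptomycin/spectinomycin resistance gene in the feature table, which lies downstream of an annotated AmpR (bla) promoter in the same orientation.

The insert is listed as synthetic and "domesticated for Golden Gate cloning", which generally means that internal recognition sites for the Type IIS enzymes used in assembly have been removed so the part can be excised and ligated cleanly. The automated annotation does not label the promoter itself. A short transposon-derived fragment and a brief match to the start of a kanamycin resistance coding sequence fall in the insert region, and they may reflect the promoter's origin upstream of a transposon-borne resistance gene. The remaining short hits (M13 ori, lacZα, lacI, RSF ori and aacC1 fragments, plus a T7 promoter) appear to be backbone remnants rather than functional elements. The record does not state the Type IIS enzyme or the flanking fusion overhangs. In use, the promoter module is combined with other Level 0 parts, such as coding sequences and terminators, to assemble higher-level transcription units.
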