Addgene plasmid #113978: pOGG001
Purpose: Level 0 module. nptII promoter for constitutive gene expression
Depositing lab: Philip Poole. Depositing organization: University of Oxford. Publication: A Bacterial Expression Vector Archive (BEVA) for Flexible Modular Assembly of Golden Gate-Compatible Vectors. Geddes BA, Mendoza-Suarez MA, Poole PS. Front Microbiol. 2019 Jan 14;9:3345. doi: 10.3389/fmicb.2018.03345. eCollection 2018. PubMed 30692983.
Backbone
  Vector backbone: pL0M-PU-pNeo
  Vector type: Bacterial Expression
Growth in bacteria
  Bacterial resistance: Spectinomycin, 50 μg/mL
  Growth temperature: 37°C
  Growth strain: DH5alpha
  Copy number: High Copy
Gene/Insert
  Gene/Insert name: nptII promoter
  Species: Synthetic
  Mutation: Domesticated for Golden Gate cloning
  Cloning method: Unknown
Terms and licenses: Academic/Nonprofit Terms; Industry Terms: Not Available to Industry
Depositor comments: pL0M-PU-pNeo. Backbone from Invitrogen for synthesised parts. Please visit https://www.biorxiv.org/content/early/2018/08/16/392423 for bioRxiv preprint.
How to cite: pOGG001 was a gift from Philip Poole (Addgene plasmid # 113978 ; http://n2t.net/addgene:113978 ; RRID:Addgene_113978)
